>Addgene plasmid #178088 | AAVS1_Puro_hPGK1_EGFP_Donor | addgene full sequence | sequence record 350139 | Addgene NGS Result
TCGCGCGTTTCGGTGATGACGGTGAAAACCTCTGACACATGCAGCTCCCGGAGACGGTCACAGCTTGTCT
GTAAGCGGATGCCGGGAGCAGACAAGCCCGTCAGGGCGCGTCAGCGGGTGTTGGCGGGTGTCGGGGCTGG
CTTAACTATGCGGCATCAGAGCAGATTGTACTGAGAGTGCACCATATGCGGTGTGAAATACCGCACAGAT
GCGTAAGGAGAAAATACCGCATCAGGCGCCATTCGCCATTCAGGCTGCGCAACTGTTGGGAAGGGCGATC
GGTGCGGGCCTCTTCGCTATTACGCCAGAATTCGCCCTTTGCTTTCTCTGACCAGCATTCTCTCCCCTGG
GCCTGTGCCGCTTTCTGTCTGCAGCTTGTGGCCTGGGTCACCTCTACGGCTGGCCCAGATCCTTCCCTGC
CGCCTCCTTCAGGTTCCGTCTTCCTCCACTCCCTCTTCCCCTTGCTCTCTGCTGTGTTGCTGCCCAAGGA
TGCTCTTTCCGGAGCACTTCCTTCTCGGCGCTGCACCACGTGATGTCCTCTGAGCGGATCCTCCCCGTGT
CTGGGTCCTCTCCGGGCATCTCTCCTCCCTCACCCAACCCCATGCCGTCTTCACTCGCTGGGTTCCCTTT
TCCTTCTCCTTCTGGGGCCTGTGCCATCTCTCGTTTCTTAGGATGGCCTTCTCCGACGGATGTCTCCCTT
GCGTCCCGCCTCCCCTTCTTGTAGGCCTGCATCATCACCGTTTTTCTGGACAACCCCAAAGTACCCCGTC
TCCCTGGCTTTAGCCACCTCTCCATCCTCTTGCTTTCTTTGCCTGGACACCCCGTTCTCCTGTGGATTCG
GGTCACCTCTCACTCCTTTCATTTGGGCAGCTCCCCTACCCCCCTTACCTCTCTAGTCTGTGCTAGCTCT
TCCAGCCCCCTGTCATGGCATCTTCCAGGGGTCCGAGAGCTCAGCTAGTCTTCTTCCTCCAACCCGGGCC
CCTATGTCCACTTCAGGACAGCATGTTTGCTGCCTCCAGGGATCCTGTGTCCCCGAGCTGGGACCACCTT
ATATTCCCAGGGCCGGTTAATGTGGCTCTGGTTCTGGGTACTTTTATCTGTCCCCTCCACCCCACAGTGG
GGCAAGCTTCTGACCTCTTCTCTTCCTCCCACAGGGCCTCGAGAGATCTGGCGGCGGAGAGGGCAGAGGA
AGTCTTCTAACATGCGGTGACGTGGAGGAGAATCCCGGCCCTAGCACCGAGTACAAGCCCACGGTGCGCC
TCGCCACCCGCGACGACGTCCCCAGGGCCGTACGCACCCTCGCCGCCGCGTTCGCCGACTACCCCGCCAC
GCGCCACACCGTCGATCCGGACCGCCACATCGAGCGGGTCACCGAGCTGCAAGAACTCTTCCTCACGCGC
GTCGGGCTCGACATCGGCAAGGTGTGGGTCGCGGACGACGGCGCCGCGGTGGCGGTCTGGACCACGCCGG
AGAGCGTCGAAGCGGGGGCGGTGTTCGCCGAGATCGGCCCGCGCATGGCCGAGTTGAGCGGTTCCCGGCT
GGCCGCGCAGCAACAGATGGAAGGCCTCCTGGCGCCGCACCGGCCCAAGGAGCCCGCGTGGTTCCTGGCC
ACCGTCGGCGTCTCGCCCGACCACCAGGGCAAGGGTCTGGGCAGCGCCGTCGTGCTCCCCGGAGTGGAGG
CGGCCGAGCGCGCCGGGGTGCCCGCCTTCCTGGAGACCTCCGCGCCCCGCAACCTCCCCTTCTACGAGCG
GCTCGGCTTCACCGTCACCGCCGACGTCGAGGTGCCCGAAGGACCGCGCACCTGGTGCATGACCCGCAAG
CCCGGTGCCTGATCTAGACAGACATGATAAGATACATTGATGAGTTTGGACAAACCACAACTAGAATGCA
GTGAAAAAAATGCTTTATTTGTGAAATTTGTGATGCTATTGCTTTATTTGTAACCATTATAAGCTGCAAT
AAACAAGTTAACAACAACAATTGCATTCATTTTATGTTTCAGGTTCAGGGGGAGGTGTGGGAGGTTTTTT
AATGCATCCACGGGGTTGGGGTTGCGCCTTTTCCAAGGCAGCCCTGGGTTTGCGCAGGGACGCGGCTGCT
CTGGGCGTGGTTCCGGGAAACGCAGCGGCGCCGACCCTGGGTCTCGCACATTCTTCACGTCCGTTCGCAG
CGTCACCCGGATCTTCGCCGCTACCCTTGTGGGCCCCCCGGCGACGCTTCCTGCTCCGCCCCTAAGTCGG
GAAGGTTCCTTGCGGTTCGCGGCGTGCCGGACGTGACAAACGGAAGCCGCACGTCTCACTAGTACCCTCG
CAGACGGACAGCGCCAGGGAGCAATGGCAGCGCGCCGACCGCGATGGGCTGTGGCCAATAGCGGCTGCTC
AGCAGGGCGCGCCGAGAGCAGCGGCCGGGAAGGGGCGGTGCGGGAGGCGGGGTGTGGGGCGGTAGTGTGG
GCCCTGTTCCTGCCCGCGCGGTGTTCCGCATTCTGCAAGCCTCCGGAGCGCACGTCGGCAGTCGGCTCCC
TCGTTGACCGAATCACCGACCTCTCTCCCCAGGATCCGTACGATATCGCCACCATGGTGAGCAAGGGCGA
GGAGCTGTTCACCGGGGTGGTGCCCATCCTGGTCGAGCTGGACGGCGACGTAAACGGCCACAAGTTCAGC
GTGTCCGGCGAGGGCGAGGGCGATGCCACCTACGGCAAGCTGACCCTGAAGTTCATCTGCACCACCGGCA
AGCTGCCCGTGCCCTGGCCCACCCTCGTGACCACCCTGACCTACGGCGTGCAGTGCTTCAGCCGCTACCC
CGACCACATGAAGCAGCACGACTTCTTCAAGTCCGCCATGCCCGAAGGCTACGTCCAGGAGCGCACCATC
TTCTTCAAGGACGACGGCAACTACAAGACCCGCGCCGAGGTGAAGTTCGAGGGCGACACCCTGGTGAACC
GCATCGAGCTGAAGGGCATCGACTTCAAGGAGGACGGCAACATCCTGGGGCACAAGCTGGAGTACAACTA
CAACAGCCACAACGTCTATATCATGGCCGACAAGCAGAAGAACGGCATCAAGGTGAACTTCAAGATCCGC
CACAACATCGAGGACGGCAGCGTGCAGCTCGCCGACCACTACCAGCAGAACACCCCCATCGGCGACGGCC
CCGTGCTGCTGCCCGACAACCACTACCTGAGCACCCAGTCCGCCCTGAGCAAAGACCCCAACGAGAAGCG
CGATCACATGGTCCTGCTGGAGTTCGTGACCGCCGCCGGGATCACTCTCGGCATGGACGAGCTGTACAAG
TGACCTGCAGGCTGTGCCTTCTAGTTGCCAGCCATCTGTTGTTTGCCCCTCCCCCGTGCCTTCCTTGACC
CTGGAAGGTGCCACTCCCACTGTCCTTTCCTAATAAAATGAGGAAATTGCATCGCATTGTCTGAGTAGGT
GTCATTCTATTCTGGGGGGTGGGGTGGGGCAGGACAGCAAGGGGGAGGATTGGGAAGACAATAGCAGGCA
TGCTGGGGATGCGGTGGGCTCTATGGGTCGACAGTACTAAGCTTTACTAGGGACAGGATTGGTGACAGAA
AAGCCCCATCCTTAGGCCTCCTCCTTCCTAGTCTCCTGATATTGGGTCTAACCCCCACCTCCTGTTAGGC
AGATTCCTTATCTGGTGACACACCCCCATTTCCTGGAGCCATCTCTCTCCTTGCCAGAACCTCTAAGGTT
TGCTTACGATGGAGCCAGAGAGGATCCTGGGAGGGAGAGCTTGGCAGGGGGTGGGAGGGAAGGGGGGGAT
GCGTGACCTGCCCGGTTCTCAGTGGCCACCCTGCGCTACCCTCTCCCAGAACCTGAGCTGCTCTGACGCG
GCTGTCTGGTGCGTTTCACTGATCCTGGTGCTGCAGCTTCCTTACACTTCCCAAGAGGAGAAGCAGTTTG
GAAAAACAAAATCAGAATAAGTTGGTCCTGAGTTCTAACTTTGGCTCTTCACCTTTCTAGTCCCCAATTT
ATATTGTTCCTCCGTGCGTCAGTTTTACCTGTGAGATAAGGCCAGTAGCCAGCCCCGTCCTGGCAGGGCT
GTGGTGAGGAGGGGGGTGTCCGTGTGGAAAACTCCCTTTGTGAGAATGGTGCGTCCTAGGTGTTCACCAG
GTCGTGGCCGCCTCTACTCCCTTTCTCTTTCTCCATCCTTCTTTCCTTAAAGAGTCCCCAGTGCTATCTG
GGACATATTCCTCCGCCCAGAGCAGGGTCCCGCTTCCCTAAGGCCCTGCTCTGGGCTTCTGGGTTTGAGT
CCTTGGCAAGCCCAGGAGAGGCGCTCAGGCTTCCCTGTCCCCCTTCCTCGTCCACCATCTCATGCCCCTG
GCTCTCCTGCCCCTTCCCTACAGGGGTTCCTGGCTCTGCTCTAAGGGCGAATTCTGCATTAATGAATCGG
CCAACGCGCGGGGAGAGGCGGTTTGCGTATTGGGCGCTCTTCCGCTTCCTCGCTCACTGACTCGCTGCGC
TCGGTCGTTCGGCTGCGGCGAGCGGTATCAGCTCACTCAAAGGCGGTAATACGGTTATCCACAGAATCAG
GGGATAACGCAGGAAAGAACATGTGAGCAAAAGGCCAGCAAAAGGCCAGGAACCGTAAAAAGGCCGCGTT
GCTGGCGTTTTTCCATAGGCTCCGCCCCCCTGACGAGCATCACAAAAATCGACGCTCAAGTCAGAGGTGG
CGAAACCCGACAGGACTATAAAGATACCAGGCGTTTCCCCCTGGAAGCTCCCTCGTGCGCTCTCCTGTTC
CGACCCTGCCGCTTACCGGATACCTGTCCGCCTTTCTCCCTTCGGGAAGCGTGGCGCTTTCTCATAGCTC
ACGCTGTAGGTATCTCAGTTCGGTGTAGGTCGTTCGCTCCAAGCTGGGCTGTGTGCACGAACCCCCCGTT
CAGCCCGACCGCTGCGCCTTATCCGGTAACTATCGTCTTGAGTCCAACCCGGTAAGACACGACTTATCGC
CACTGGCAGCAGCCACTGGTAACAGGATTAGCAGAGCGAGGTATGTAGGCGGTGCTACAGAGTTCTTGAA
GTGGTGGCCTAACTACGGCTACACTAGAAGAACAGTATTTGGTATCTGCGCTCTGCTGAAGCCAGTTACC
TTCGGAAAAAGAGTTGGTAGCTCTTGATCCGGCAAACAAACCACCGCTGGTAGCGGTGGTTTTTTTGTTT
GCAAGCAGCAGATTACGCGCAGAAAAAAAGGATCTCAAGAAGATCCTTTGATCTTTTCTACGGGGTCTGA
CGCTCAGTGGAACGAAAACTCACGTTAAGGGATTTTGGTCATGAGATTATCAAAAAGGATCTTCACCTAG
ATCCTTTTAAATTAAAAATGAAGTTTTAAATCAATCTAAAGTATATATGAGTAAACTTGGTCTGACAGTT
ACCAATGCTTAATCAGTGAGGCACCTATCTCAGCGATCTGTCTATTTCGTTCATCCATAGTTGCCTGACT
CCCCGTCGTGTAGATAACTACGATACGGGAGGGCTTACCATCTGGCCCCAGTGCTGCAATGATACCGCGA
GACCCACGCTCACCGGCTCCAGATTTATCAGCAATAAACCAGCCAGCCGGAAGGGCCGAGCGCAGAAGTG
GTCCTGCAACTTTATCCGCCTCCATCCAGTCTATTAATTGTTGCCGGGAAGCTAGAGTAAGTAGTTCGCC
AGTTAATAGTTTGCGCAACGTTGTTGCCATTGCTACAGGCATCGTGGTGTCACGCTCGTCGTTTGGTATG
GCTTCATTCAGCTCCGGTTCCCAACGATCAAGGCGAGTTACATGATCCCCCATGTTGTGCAAAAAAGCGG
TTAGCTCCTTCGGTCCTCCGATCGTTGTCAGAAGTAAGTTGGCCGCAGTGTTATCACTCATGGTTATGGC
AGCACTGCATAATTCTCTTACTGTCATGCCATCCGTAAGATGCTTTTCTGTGACTGGTGAGTACTCAACC
AAGTCATTCTGAGAATAGTGTATGCGGCGACCGAGTTGCTCTTGCCCGGCGTCAATACGGGATAATACCG
CGCCACATAGCAGAACTTTAAAAGTGCTCATCATTGGAAAACGTTCTTCGGGGCGAAAACTCTCAAGGAT
CTTACCGCTGTTGAGATCCAGTTCGATGTAACCCACTCGTGCACCCAACTGATCTTCAGCATCTTTTACT
TTCACCAGCGTTTCTGGGTGAGCAAAAACAGGAAGGCAAAATGCCGCAAAAAAGGGAATAAGGGCGACAC
GGAAATGTTGAATACTCATACTCTTCCTTTTTCAATATTATTGAAGCATTTATCAGGGTTATTGTCTCAT
GAGCGGATACATATTTGAATGTATTTAGAAAAATAAACAAATAGGGGTTCCGCGCACATTTCCCCGAAAA
GTGCCACCTGACGTCTAAGAAACCATTATTATCATGACATTAACCTATAAAAATAGGCGTATCACGAGGC
CCTTTCGTC
Features (pLannotate 1.2.2; 15 found; start..end, strand, type, name):
    137..236     +  misc_feature   bom (fragment): basis of mobility region from pBR322
    242..308     -  CDS            lacZα (fragment): LacZα fragment of β-galactosidase; lacZ fragment
    320..1123    +  misc_feature   HA-L: left homology arm from the adeno-associated virus integration site (AAVS1) within intron 1 of the human PPP1R12C gene
   1130..1155    +  misc_feature   SA: splice acceptor site
   1236..1832    +  CDS            PuroR (fragment): puromycin N-acetyltransferase; pac from Streptomyces; confers resistance to puromycin
   1848..1969    -  polyA_signal   SV40 poly(A) signal: SV40 polyadenylation signal
   2042..2552    +  promoter       hPGK promoter: human phosphoglycerate kinase 1 promoter
   2574..3290    +  CDS            EGFP: EGFP is a basic (constitutively fluorescent) green fluorescent protein published in 1996, derived from Aequorea victoria. It is reported to be a rapidly-maturing weak dimer with moderate acid sensitivity.
   3302..3526    +  polyA_signal   bGH poly(A) signal: bovine growth hormone polyadenylation signal
   3546..4382    +  misc_feature   HA-R: right homology arm from the adeno-associated virus integration site (AAVS1) within intron 1 of the human PPP1R12C gene
   4394..4447    -  CDS            lacI (fragment): lac repressor; lacI; The lac repressor binds to the lac operator to inhibit transcription in E. coli. This inhibition can be relieved by adding lactose or isopropyl-β-D-thiogalactopyranoside (IPTG).
   4630..5218    -  rep_origin     ori: high-copy-number ColE1/pMB1/pBR322/pUC origin of replication
   5389..6249    -  CDS            AmpR: β-lactamase; bla; confers resistance to ampicillin, carbenicillin, and related antibiotics
   6250..6354    -  promoter       AmpR promoter: bla
   6449..35      +  CDS            rop (fragment) (across the origin): Rop protein, which maintains plasmids at low copy number; rop
