[The description below was written by a language model from this plasmid's Addgene catalogue record and pLannotate feature annotations shown in this document.]
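Description:
AAVS1_Puro_hPGK1_EGFP_Donor is a 6,449 bp homology-directed repair donor plasmid built on a pUC19 backbone, intended for CRISPR-mediated knock-in of an EGFP expression cassette at the human AAVS1 safe-harbour locus. It is propagated in E. coli as a high-copy plasmid through the ColE1/pUC origin and selected with ampicillin via the β-lactamase gene and its native promoter. Short fragments of lacZα, lacI, rop and the bom region are annotated around the insert; these are backbone remnants with no stated functional role.

The payload is flanked by left and right homology arms of roughly 800 bp each, derived from intron 1 of the human PPP1R12C gene, where AAVS1 lies. Immediately after the left arm sits a splice acceptor followed by a puromycin N-acetyltransferase coding sequence and an SV40 polyadenylation signal, which is annotated on the opposite strand. No promoter is annotated upstream of the puromycin gene, consistent with a gene-trap design in which resistance depends on splicing into the endogenous PPP1R12C transcript, favouring recovery of correctly targeted integrants over random insertions. Downstream, the human PGK1 promoter drives EGFP, terminated by a bovine growth hormone polyadenylation signal, giving constitutive green fluorescence from the integrated locus. EGFP lies between NcoI and SbfI sites that remain intact.

The donor is designed for use with a nuclease guided by the AAVS1 T2 sgRNA, which is not encoded on this plasmid, to produce puromycin-selectable, EGFP-expressing human cells. It derives from an earlier AAVS1 puromycin/PGK1 donor carrying a 3xFLAG–Twin-Strep tag cassette, and was deposited with work on co-selection strategies for prime editing in human cells.
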