Addgene plasmid #178088: AAVS1_Puro_hPGK1_EGFP_Donor
Purpose: HDR donor plasmid to introduce the EGFP cassette to AAVS1 using AAVS1 T2 sgRNA.
Depositing lab: Yannick Doyon. Depositing organization: Universite Laval. Publication: Marker-free co-selection for successive rounds of prime editing in human cells. Levesque S, Mayorga D, Fiset JP, Goupil C, Duringer A, Loiselle A, Bouchard E, Agudelo D, Doyon Y. Nat Commun. 2022 Oct 7;13(1):5909. doi: 10.1038/s41467-022-33669-z. PubMed 36207338.
Backbone
  Vector backbone: pUC19
  Total vector size (bp): 6449
  Vector type: Mammalian Expression, CRISPR
  Selectable markers: Puromycin
Growth in bacteria
  Bacterial resistance: Ampicillin, 100 μg/mL
  Growth temperature: 37°C
  Growth strain: DH5alpha
  Copy number: High Copy
Gene/Insert
  Gene/Insert name: EGFP
  Species: H. sapiens (human)
  Promoter: Human PGK1
  Cloning method: Restriction Enzyme; 5′ cloning site NcoI (not destroyed); 3′ cloning site SbfI (not destroyed)
  Sequencing primers: 5′ TAGTGTGGGCCCTGTTCCTG; 3′ GAGGGGCAAACAACAGATGG
Terms and licenses: Academic/Nonprofit Terms; Industry Terms: Not Available to Industry
Depositor comments: Plasmid derived from AAVS1_Puro_PGK1_3xFLAG_Twin_Strep (Addgene 68375). Please visit https://doi.org/10.1101/2021.11.02.464583 for bioRxiv preprint.
How to cite: AAVS1_Puro_hPGK1_EGFP_Donor was a gift from Yannick Doyon (Addgene plasmid # 178088 ; http://n2t.net/addgene:178088 ; RRID:Addgene_178088)
